Addgene plasmid #105214: pISH-Emx1-SR
Purpose: to generate a riboprobe for in situ hybridazation
Depositing lab: Peter Mombaerts. Depositing organization: Max Planck Research Unit for Neurogenetics. Publication: Hierarchical deconstruction of mouse olfactory sensory neurons: from whole mucosa to single-cell RNA-seq. Saraiva LR, Ibarra-Soria X, Khan M, Omura M, Scialdone A, Mombaerts P, Marioni JC, Logan DW. Sci Rep. 2015 Dec 16;5:18178. doi: 10.1038/srep18178. PubMed 26670777.
Backbone
  Vector backbone: pGEM-T
  Backbone manufacturer: Promega
  Backbone size w/o insert (bp): 3000
  Vector type: to ganerate riboprobe
Growth in bacteria
  Bacterial resistance: Ampicillin, 100 μg/mL
  Growth temperature: 37°C
  Growth strain: DH5alpha
  Copy number: High Copy
Gene/Insert
  Gene/Insert name: Emx1
  Species: M. musculus (mouse)
  Insert size (bp): 711
  Entrez Gene: Emx1
  Cloning method: Unknown
  Sequencing primers: 5′ M13-for; 3′ M13-Reverse
Terms and licenses: Academic/Nonprofit Terms; Industry Terms: Not Available to Industry
Depositor comments: Linearize with NcoI, use SP6 RNA polymerase for IVT.
How to cite: pISH-Emx1-SR was a gift from Peter Mombaerts (Addgene plasmid # 105214 ; http://n2t.net/addgene:105214 ; RRID:Addgene_105214)
