[The description below was written by a language model from this plasmid's Addgene catalogue record and pLannotate feature annotations shown in this document.]
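Description:
pISH-Emx1-SR is a riboprobe template plasmid built on the Promega pGEM-T cloning backbone, made to produce an RNA probe against mouse Emx1 for in situ hybridization. It is a small bacterial plasmid (about 3.7 kb in the sequenced record) maintained at high copy in E. coli through a ColE1/pUC-type origin and selected with ampicillin via the β-lactamase gene and its native promoter. The backbone also carries an f1 phage origin, which permits single-stranded DNA production, and remnants of the lac region (lac promoter, operator, CAP site and an interrupted lacZα fragment) that are the blue/white screening elements typical of this vector family.

The payload is a 711 bp fragment of Mus musculus Emx1, which encodes a homeobox transcription factor involved in patterning the developing forebrain. The annotation recognises part of the insert as Emx1 coding sequence, so the rest is presumably non-coding transcript sequence, although the record does not say so. A short hit to a hornet peptide next to the SP6 promoter is almost certainly a spurious annotation match. The insert sits between opposing bacteriophage T7 and SP6 promoters, so either strand can be transcribed in vitro. The coding sequence runs in the T7 sense direction, and the depositor specifies linearising with NcoI and transcribing with SP6 RNA polymerase, which is consistent with run-off synthesis of an antisense probe. The plasmid has no eukaryotic expression elements and serves purely as a transcription template, here associated with work profiling gene expression in mouse olfactory sensory neurons. The cloning method is not recorded.
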