Features (pLannotate 1.2.2; 14 found; start..end, strand, type, name):
     24..42      +  promoter       T7 promoter: promoter for bacteriophage T7 RNA polymerase
     94..450     +  CDS            Emx1 (fragment): EMX1_MOUSE - Also known as Emx-1. Experimental evidence at protein level: Swiss-Prot protein existence level 1. Transcription factor, which in cooperation with EMX2, acts to generate the boundary between the roof and archipallium in the developing brain. May function in combinations with OTX1/2 to specify cell fates in the developing central nervous system. From Mus musculus (Mouse).
    813..866     -  CDS            VESPI_VESMG (fragment): Experimental evidence at protein level: Swiss-Prot protein existence level 1. Shows contractile activity on isolated ileum smooth muscle. From Vespa magnifica (Hornet).
    878..896     -  promoter       SP6 promoter: promoter for bacteriophage SP6 RNA polymerase
    938..954     -  protein_bind   lac operator: The lac repressor binds to the lac operator to inhibit transcription in E. coli. This inhibition can be relieved by adding lactose or isopropyl-β-D-thiogalactopyranoside (IPTG). lac repressor encoded by lacI
    962..992     -  promoter       lac promoter: promoter for the E. coli lac operon
   1007..1028    -  protein_bind   CAP binding site: CAP binding activates transcription in the presence of cAMP. E. coli catabolite activator protein
   1041..1133    -  CDS            lacI (fragment): lac repressor; lacI; The lac repressor binds to the lac operator to inhibit transcription in E. coli. This inhibition can be relieved by adding lactose or isopropyl-β-D-thiogalactopyranoside (IPTG).
   1316..1904    -  rep_origin     ori: high-copy-number ColE1/pMB1/pBR322/pUC origin of replication
   2075..2935    -  CDS            AmpR: β-lactamase; bla; confers resistance to ampicillin, carbenicillin, and related antibiotics
   2936..3040    -  promoter       AmpR promoter: bla
   3067..3117    +  misc_feature   bom (fragment): basis of mobility region from pBR322
   3145..3573    -  rep_origin     f1 ori (sequence partly withheld): f1 bacteriophage origin of replication; arrow indicates direction of (+) strand synthesis
   3577..21      -  CDS            lacZα (fragment) (across the origin): LacZα fragment of β-galactosidase; lacZ fragment
>Addgene plasmid #105214 | pISH-Emx1-SR | addgene full sequence | sequence record 203494 | Addgene NGS Result
GTAAAACGACGGCCAGTGAATTGTAATACGACTCACTATAGGGCGAATTGGGCCCGACGTCGCATGCTCC
CGGCCGCCATGGCCGCGGGATTCTTCCAGGCAAGCGACGTTCCCCAGGACGGGCTGCTTTTGCACGGGCC
CTTCGCACGCAAGCCCAAGCGGATTCGCACAGCCTTCTCGCCCTCGCAGCTGCTGCGGCTGGAGCGAGCC
TTTGAGAAGAATCACTACGTGGTGGGAGCCGAGCGGAAGCAGCTGGCAGGCAGCCTCAGCCTCTCCGAGA
CGCAGGTGAAGGTGTGGTTCCAGAATCGGAGGACAAAATACAAACGGCAGAAGCTGGAAGAGGAAGGGCC
GGAGTCTGAGCAGAAGAAGAAGGGTTCCCACCATATCAACCGGTGGCGCATCGCCACGAAGCAGGCCAAC
GGGGAGGACATTGATGTCACCTCCAATGACTAGGGGAACAATCAAGAGCCCACAAGGGCAGGGCATTGCT
TGCTGCTGGCCAAGGCTCCAGGGGGCCCATGCTGGACTCTGGCCACTCCTTAGCCAGGCTGCAGGGAGGC
CTCGAGTCACGGCCCCACAGGGCTTGGAGCCTGGGGCCATCACTGTCAGAGGGACAAGAGAATGGGCTGG
CTGAGGCCTGGGACTGCTCAGCCTTCTGGTGGAGAGCCTGCTGCTTGGGTGGACCGCCCATCACTGCAGC
CCCCCAGCTGCTCTCCATGTCTCTGTCTTTGTTCTGAGACATTTCTGTTTTAATTTATTTTCCAGGTCCT
GCTGTAGTTCTTAGTGACATCCTCTCATGTCCCAATCACTAGTGCGGCCGCCTGCAGGTCGACCATATGG
GAGAGCTCCCAACGCGTTGGATGCATAGCTTGAGTATTCTATAGTGTCACCTAAATAGCTTGGCGTAATC
ATGGTCATAGCTGTTTCCTGTGTGAAATTGTTATCCGCTCACAATTCCACACAACATACGAGCCGGAAGC
ATAAAGTGTAAAGCCTGGGGTGCCTAATGAGTGAGCTAACTCACATTAATTGCGTTGCGCTCACTGCCCG
CTTTCCAGTCGGGAAACCTGTCGTGCCAGCTGCATTAATGAATCGGCCAACGCGCGGGGAGAGGCGGTTT
GCGTATTGGGCGCTCTTCCGCTTCCTCGCTCACTGACTCGCTGCGCTCGGTCGTTCGGCTGCGGCGAGCG
GTATCAGCTCACTCAAAGGCGGTAATACGGTTATCCACAGAATCAGGGGATAACGCAGGAAAGAACATGT
GAGCAAAAGGCCAGCAAAAGGCCAGGAACCGTAAAAAGGCCGCGTTGCTGGCGTTTTTCCATAGGCTCCG
CCCCCCTGACGAGCATCACAAAAATCGACGCTCAAGTCAGAGGTGGCGAAACCCGACAGGACTATAAAGA
TACCAGGCGTTTCCCCCTGGAAGCTCCCTCGTGCGCTCTCCTGTTCCGACCCTGCCGCTTACCGGATACC
TGTCCGCCTTTCTCCCTTCGGGAAGCGTGGCGCTTTCTCATAGCTCACGCTGTAGGTATCTCAGTTCGGT
GTAGGTCGTTCGCTCCAAGCTGGGCTGTGTGCACGAACCCCCCGTTCAGCCCGACCGCTGCGCCTTATCC
GGTAACTATCGTCTTGAGTCCAACCCGGTAAGACACGACTTATCGCCACTGGCAGCAGCCACTGGTAACA
GGATTAGCAGAGCGAGGTATGTAGGCGGTGCTACAGAGTTCTTGAAGTGGTGGCCTAACTACGGCTACAC
TAGAAGAACAGTATTTGGTATCTGCGCTCTGCTGAAGCCAGTTACCTTCGGAAAAAGAGTTGGTAGCTCT
TGATCCGGCAAACAAACCACCGCTGGTAGCGGTGGTTTTTTTGTTTGCAAGCAGCAGATTACGCGCAGAA
AAAAAGGATCTCAAGAAGATCCTTTGATCTTTTCTACGGGGTCTGACGCTCAGTGGAACGAAAACTCACG
TTAAGGGATTTTGGTCATGAGATTATCAAAAAGGATCTTCACCTAGATCCTTTTAAATTAAAAATGAAGT
TTTAAATCAATCTAAAGTATATATGAGTAAACTTGGTCTGACAGTTACCAATGCTTAATCAGTGAGGCAC
CTATCTCAGCGATCTGTCTATTTCGTTCATCCATAGTTGCCTGACTCCCCGTCGTGTAGATAACTACGAT
ACGGGAGGGCTTACCATCTGGCCCCAGTGCTGCAATGATACCGCGAGACCCACGCTCACCGGCTCCAGAT
TTATCAGCAATAAACCAGCCAGCCGGAAGGGCCGAGCGCAGAAGTGGTCCTGCAACTTTATCCGCCTCCA
TCCAGTCTATTAATTGTTGCCGGGAAGCTAGAGTAAGTAGTTCGCCAGTTAATAGTTTGCGCAACGTTGT
TGCCATTGCTACAGGCATCGTGGTGTCACGCTCGTCGTTTGGTATGGCTTCATTCAGCTCCGGTTCCCAA
CGATCAAGGCGAGTTACATGATCCCCCATGTTGTGCAAAAAAGCGGTTAGCTCCTTCGGTCCTCCGATCG
TTGTCAGAAGTAAGTTGGCCGCAGTGTTATCACTCATGGTTATGGCAGCACTGCATAATTCTCTTACTGT
CATGCCATCCGTAAGATGCTTTTCTGTGACTGGTGAGTACTCAACCAAGTCATTCTGAGAATAGTGTATG
CGGCGACCGAGTTGCTCTTGCCCGGCGTCAATACGGGATAATACCGCGCCACATAGCAGAACTTTAAAAG
TGCTCATCATTGGAAAACGTTCTTCGGGGCGAAAACTCTCAAGGATCTTACCGCTGTTGAGATCCAGTTC
GATGTAACCCACTCGTGCACCCAACTGATCTTCAGCATCTTTTACTTTCACCAGCGTTTCTGGGTGAGCA
AAAACAGGAAGGCAAAATGCCGCAAAAAAGGGAATAAGGGCGACACGGAAATGTTGAATACTCATACTCT
TCCTTTTTCAATATTATTGAAGCATTTATCAGGGTTATTGTCTCATGAGCGGATACATATTTGAATGTAT
TTAGAAAAATAAACAAATAGGGGTTCCGCGCACATTTCCCCGAAAAGTGCCACCTGATGCGGTGTGAAAT
ACCGCACAGATGCGTAAGGAGAAAATACCGCATCAGGAAATTGTAAGCGTTAATATTTTGTTAAAATTCG
CGTTAAATTTTTGTTAAATCAGCTCATTTTTTAACCAATAGGCCGAAATCGGCAAAATCCCTTATAAATC
AAAAGAATAGACCGAGATAGGGT
[37 nt withheld, positions 3244-3280]
AAAGAACGTGGACTCCAACGTCAAAGG
[49 nt withheld, positions 3308-3356]
T
[91 nt withheld, positions 3358-3448]
G
[124 nt withheld, positions 3450-3573]
CCATTCGCCATTCAGGCTGCGCAACTGTTGGGAAGGGCGATCGGTGCGGGCCTCTTCGCTATTACGCCAG
CTGGCGAAAGGGGGATGTGCTGCAAGGCGATTAAGTTGGGTAACGCCAGGGTTTTCCCAGTCACGACGTT
