>Addgene plasmid #105214 | pISH-Emx1-SR | depositor partial sequence | sequence record 199696 | insert: sequenced with M13-for primer
CCCGACGTCGCATGCTCCCGGCCGCCATGGCCGCGGGATTCTTCCAGGCAAGCGACGTTCCCCAGGACGG
GCTGCTTTTGCACGGGCCCTTCGCACGCAAGCCCAAGCGGATTCGCACAGCCTTCTCGCCCTCGCAGCTG
CTGCGGCTGGAGCGAGCCTTTGAGAAGAATCACTACGTGGTGGGAGCCGAGCGGAAGCAGCTGGCAGGCA
GCCTCAGCCTCTCCGAGACGCAGGTGAAGGTGTGGTTCCAGAATCGGAGGACAAAATACAAACGGCAGAA
GCTGGAAGAGGAAGGGCCGGAGTCTGAGCAGAAGAAGAAGGGTTCCCACCATATCAACCGGTGGCGCATC
GCCACGAAGCAGGCCAACGGGGAGGACATTGATGTCACCTCCAATGACTAGGGGAACAATCAAGAGCCCA
CAAGGGCAGGGCATTGCTTGCTGCTGGCCAAGGCTCCAGGGGGCCCATGCTGGACTCTGGCCACTCCTTA
GCCAGGCTGCAGGGAGGCCTCGAGTCACGGCCCCACAGGGCTTGGAGCCTGGGGCCATCACTGTCAGAGG
GACAAGAGAATGGGCTGGCTGAGGCCTGGGACTGCTCAGCCTTCTGGTGGAGAGCCTGCTGCTTGGGTGG
ACCGCCCATCACTGCAGCCCCCCAGCTGCTCTCCATGTCTCTGTCTTTGTTCTGAGACATTTCTGTTTTA
ATTTATTTTCCAGGTCCTGCTGTAGTTCTTAGTGACATCCTCTCATGTCCCAATCACTAGTGCGGCCGCC
TGCAGGTCGACCATATGGGAGAGCTCCCAACGCGTTGGATGCATAGCTTGAGTATTCTATAGTGTCACCT
AAATAGCTTG
